>Addgene plasmid #82637 | Stx3-Dendra2 | depositor partial sequence | sequence record 157223 | Stx3-linker-Dendra2
ATGAAGGACCGACTGGAGCAGCTGAAGGCCAAGCAGCTGACGCAGGATGATGACACGGACGAGGTTGAGA
TTGCTATTGATAATACAGCGTTCATGGATGAGTTCTTTTCTGAGATTGAGGAAACGAGGCTCAACATCGA
CAAGATCTCAGAGCATGTGGAGGAAGCTAAGAAACTCTACAGTATCATTCTCTCTGCACCGATTCCAGAG
CCAAAAACCAAAGACGACCTTGAACAGCTCACAACTGAGATCAAGAAAAGGGCCAACAACGTCCGGAACA
AACTGAAGAGCATGGAGAAGCATATTGAGGAAGACGAGGTCCGGTCATCAGCAGACCTTCGGATACGAAA
GTCCCAGCACTCCGTCCTCTCCCGGAAGTTTGTGGAGGTGATGACAAAGTACAATGAGGCACAGGTGGAC
TTCCGTGAACGCAGCAAAGGGCGCATCCAACGGCAGCTTGAAATTACTGGCAAGAAAACAACAGATGAGG
AGCTGGAAGAAATGTTGGAGAGTGGCAACCCAGCCATCTTCACTTCTGGGATCATTGACTCCCAGATTTC
CAAGCAAGCCCTCAGCGAGATTGAGGGTCGGCACAAGGACATCGTGAGGCTGGAGAGCAGCATCAAGGAG
CTCCATGACATGTTTATGGACATCGCCATGCTGGTGGAGAATCAGGGTGAGATGTTAGATAACATAGAGT
TGAATGTCATGCACACGGTGGACCATGTGGAGAAGGCACGGGATGAAACTAAAAGAGCCATGAAGTATCA
GGGTCAGGCTCGAAAGAAATTGATAATTATCATTGTGATAGTAGTTGTGTTGCTGGGCATTTTAGCGTTG
ATTATTGGATTGTCCGTTGGGCTGAAAGGAGGAGGAAGTGGAGGAGGATCCCGGGGTAACCTGATCAAGG
AGGACATGCGCGTGAAGGTGCACATGGAGGGCAACGTGAACGGCCACGCCTTCGTGATCGAGGGCGAGGG
CAAGGGCAAGCCCTACGAGGGCACCCAGACCGCCAACCTGACCGTGAAGGAGGGCGCCCCCCTGCCCTTC
AGCTACGACATCCTGACCACCGCCGTGCACTACGGCAACCGGGTGTTCACCAAGTACCCCGAGGACATCC
CCGACTACTTCAAGCAGAGCTTCCCCGAGGGCTACAGCTGGGAGCGCACCATGACCTTCGAGGACAAGGG
CATCTGCACCATCCGCAGCGACATCAGCCTGGAGGGCGACTGCTTCTTCCAGAACGTGCGCTTCAAGGGC
ACCAACTTCCCCCCCAACGGCCCCGTGATGCAGAAGAAGACCCTGAAGTGGGAGCCCAGCACCGAGAAGC
TGCACGTGCGCGACGGCCTGCTGGTGGGCAACATCAACATGGCCCTGCTGCTGGAGGGCGGCGGCCACTA
CCTGTGCGACTTCAAGACCACCTACAAGGCCAAGAAGGTGGTGCAGCTGCCCGACGCCCACTTCGTGGAC
CACCGCATCGAGATCCTGGGCAACGACAGCGACTACAACAAGGTGAAGCTGTACGAGCACGCCGTGGCCC
GCTACAGCCCCCTGCCCAGCCAGGTGTGGT
