>Addgene plasmid #82637 | Stx3-Dendra2 | addgene partial sequence | sequence record 160149 | CMV-F 5'-CGCAAATGGGCGGTAGGCGTG-3'
CTATATAAGCAGAGCTCGTTTAGTGAACCGTCAGATCGCCTGGAGACGCCATCCACGCTGTTTTGACCTC
CATAGAAGACACCGGGACCGATCCAGCCTCCGCGGCCGGGAACGGTGCATTGGAACGCGGATTCCCCGTG
CCAAGAGTGACGTAAGTACCGCCTATAGAGTCTATAGGCCCACCCCCTTGGCTTCGTTAGAACGCGGCTA
CAATTAATACATAACCTTATGTATCATACACATACGATTTAGGTGACACTATAGAATAACATCCACTTTG
CCTTTCTCTCCACAGGTGTCCACTCCCAGGTCCAACTGCACCTCGGTTCTATCGATGCCACCATGAAGGA
CCGACTGGAGCAGCTGAAGGCCAAGCAGCTGACGCAGGATGATGACACGGACGAGGTTGAGATTGCTATT
GATAATACAGCGTTCATGGATGAGTTCTTTTCTGAGATTGAGGAAACGAGGCTCAACATCGACAAGATCT
CAGAGCATGTGGAGGAAGCTAAGAAACTCTACAGTATCATTCTCTCTGCACCGATTCCAGAGCCAAAAAC
CAAAGACGACCTTGAACAGCTCACAACTGAGATCAAGAAAAGGGCCAACAACGTCCGGAACAAACTGAAG
AGCATGGAGAAGCATATTGAGGAAGACGAGGTCCGGTCATCAGCAGACCTTCGGATACGAAAGTCCCAGC
ACTCCGTCCTCTCCCGGAAGTTTGTGGAGGTGATGACAAAGTACAATGAGGCACAGGTGGACTTCCGTGA
ACGCAGCAAAGGGCGCATCCAACGGCAGCTTGAAATTACTGGCAAGAAAACAACAGATGAGGAGCTGGAA
GAAATGTTGGAGAGTGGCAACCCAGCCATCTTCACTTCTGGGATCATTGACTCCCAGATTTCCAAGCAAG
CCCTCAGCGAGATTGAGGGTCGGCACAAGGACATCGTGAGGCTGGAGAGCAGCATCAAGGAGCTCCATGA
CATGT
