>Addgene plasmid #82637 | Stx3-Dendra2 | addgene partial sequence | sequence record 160150 | SV40pA-R 5'-GAAATTTGTGATGCTATTGC-3'
TTATAAGCTGCAATAAACAAGTTGGGCCATGGCGGCCAAGCTTCTGCAGGTCGACTCTAGATCAACCACA
CCTGGCTGGGCAGGGGGCTGTAGCGGGCCACGGCGTGCTCGTACAGCTTCACCTTGTTGTAGTCGCTGTC
GTTGCCCAGGATCTCGATGCGGTGGTCCACGAAGTGGGCGTCGGGCAGCTGCACCACCTTCTTGGCCTTG
TAGGTGGTCTTGAAGTCGCACAGGTAGTGGCCGCCGCCCTCCAGCAGCAGGGCCATGTTGATGTTGCCCA
CCAGCAGGCCGTCGCGCACGTGCAGCTTCTCGGTGCTGGGCTCCCACTTCAGGGTCTTCTTCTGCATCAC
GGGGCCGTTGGGGGGGAAGTTGGTGCCCTTGAAGCGCACGTTCTGGAAGAAGCAGTCGCCCTCCAGGCTG
ATGTCGCTGCGGATGGTGCAGATGCCCTTGTCCTCGAAGGTCATGGTGCGCTCCCAGCTGTAGCCCTCGG
GGAAGCTCTGCTTGAAGTAGTCGGGGATGTCCTCGGGGTACTTGGTGAACACCCGGTTGCCGTAGTGCAC
GGCGGTGGTCAGGATGTCGTAGCTGAAGGGCAGGGGGGCGCCCTCCTTCACGGTCAGGTTGGCGGTCTGG
GTGCCCTCGTAGGGCTTGCCCTTGCCCTCGCCCTCGATCACGAAGGCGTGGCCGTTCACGTTGCCCTCCA
TGTGCACCTTCACGCGCATGTCCTCCTTGATCAGGTTACCCCGGGATCCTCCTCCACTTCCTCCTCCTTT
CAGCCCAACGGACAATCCAATAATCAACGCTAAAATGCCCAGCAACACAACTACTATCACAATGATAATT
ATCAATTTCTTTCGAGCCTGACCCTGATACTTCATGGCTCTTTTAGTTTCATCCCGTGCCTTCTCCACAT
GGTCCACCGTGTGCATGACATTCAACTCTATGTTATCTAACATCTCACCCTGATTCTCCACCAGCATGGC
GATGTCCATAAACATGTCA
