[The description below was written by a language model from this plasmid's Addgene catalogue record.]
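Description:
Stx3-Dendra2 is a mammalian expression plasmid built on the JPA5 backbone, with a recorded total size of about 6.3 kb, of which roughly 5.4 kb is backbone. It is propagated in E. coli under ampicillin selection and is catalogued as low copy. The record does not name the bacterial origin of replication, any polyadenylation signal, or any mammalian selection marker, and no feature table is available to confirm such elements.

The payload is an 867 bp insert encoding rat (Rattus norvegicus) syntaxin-3 (Stx3, also called Stx3a), a SNARE-family protein involved in membrane fusion. It was introduced by restriction cloning between ClaI and HindIII sites. Transcription is driven by the human cytomegalovirus (HCMV) promoter, a strong constitutive promoter that is active in many mammalian cell types. Dendra2 is fused to the C-terminus of syntaxin-3, so transfected cells produce a single hybrid protein. The 5.4 kb backbone and the 867 bp insert together account for the full 6.3 kb. This suggests the Dendra2 coding sequence is counted as part of the backbone, although the record does not say so.

Dendra2 is a monomeric green-to-red photoconvertible fluorescent protein. Because small subsets of molecules can be converted and localized one at a time, it is well suited to single-molecule localization microscopy. In keeping with this, the stated purpose of the construct is to express fluorescently labelled syntaxin-3 for photoactivated localization microscopy (PALM), which allows super-resolution mapping of how syntaxin-3 is distributed and organized in cells.
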