Addgene plasmid #82637: Stx3-Dendra2
Purpose: Expresses fluorescent hybrid of syntaxin-3 for PALM imaging
Depositing lab: Janis Lochner. Depositing organization: Lewis & Clark College.
Backbone
  Vector backbone: JPA5
  Backbone manufacturer: Dr. John Adelman
  Backbone size w/o insert (bp): 5410
  Total vector size (bp): 6277
  Vector type: Mammalian Expression
Growth in bacteria
  Bacterial resistance: Ampicillin, 100 μg/mL
  Growth temperature: 37°C
  Growth strain: DH5alpha
  Copy number: Low Copy
Gene/Insert
  Gene/Insert name: Syntaxin-3 (alt name: Stx3)
  Species: R. norvegicus (rat)
  Insert size (bp): 867
  Entrez Gene: Stx3 (a.k.a. Stx3a)
  Promoter: HCMV
  Tag / fusion protein: Dendra2 (C terminal on insert)
  Cloning method: Restriction Enzyme; 5′ cloning site ClaI (unknown if destroyed); 3′ cloning site HindIII (not destroyed)
  Sequencing primers: 5′ GGTGACACTATAGAATAACATCCACTTTGC; 3′ GAGTTTGGACAAACCACAACTAGAATGCAG
Terms and licenses: Academic/Nonprofit Terms; Industry Terms: Not Available to Industry
How to cite: Stx3-Dendra2 was a gift from Janis Lochner (Addgene plasmid # 82637 ; http://n2t.net/addgene:82637 ; RRID:Addgene_82637)
